>Addgene plasmid #126751 | pCfB4929 | addgene full sequence | sequence record 245887 | Addgene NGS Result
CAGGAAACAGCTATGACCATGATTACGCCAAGCGCGCAATTAACCCTCACTAAAGGGAACAAAAGCTGGA
GCTCTTCTCAAGCAAGGTTTTCAGTATAATGTTACATGCGTACACGCGTCTGTACAGAAAAAAAAGAAAA
ATTTGAAATATAAATAACGTTCTTAATACTAACATAACTATAAAAAAATAAATAGGGACCTAGACTTCAG
GTTGTCTAACTCCTTCCTTTTCGGTTAGAGCGGATGAATGCACGCGATCGTGCGATCTTGAGTGCCAGTG
AATATTAAGTAATCATCAAAGTATATGTGTAATTGTTTATACTCTTAGTAAAGGATGCTCCCTACAAGGT
GGCTCTTTTCTTACTAAGCGCGTTCAGTTTCCAGCCAGCCGAAAGAGGGATATCAGCTTGAGTGCCAGTG
AATATTAAGTAATCATCAAAGTATATGTGTAATTGTTTATACTCTTAGTAAAGGATGCTCCCTACAAGGT
GGCTCTTTTCTTACTAAGCGCGTTCAGTTTCCAGCCAGCCGAAAGAGGGATATCAGACCTGCACTCTTGA
GTGCCAGTGAATATTAAGTAATCATCAAAGTATATGTGTAATTGTTTATACTCTTAGTAAAGGATGCTCC
CTACAAGGTGGCTCTTTTCTTACTAAGCGCGTTCAGTTTCCAGCCAGCCGAAAGAGGGATATCAGCTTGA
GTGCCAGTGAATATTAAGTAATCATCAAAGTATATGTGTAATTGTTTATACTCTTAGTAAAGGATGCTCC
CTACAAGGTGGCTCTTTTCTTACTAAGCGCGTTCAGTTTCCAGCCAGCCGAAAGAGGGATATCAGATCTG
TCATCTTGAGTGCCAGTGAATATTAAGTAATCATCAAAGTATATGTGTAATTGTTTATACTCTTAGTAAA
GGATGCTCCCTACAAGGTGGCTCTTTTCTTACTAAGCGCGTTCAGTTTCCAGCCAGCCGAAAGAGGGATA
TCAGTATATAAGAAAGCCATTCGGGGGATGAAAAGCTGACAAGAGAATAACGAGGACCAGTTTTTATTTG
TTGTCTAGCAAGAATTATACACGCACACATACACGAGAGTCTACGATATCTTTAAATAACACATCAATAA
GTGCAGGTAAAACAATGACTAAGCTACACTTTGACACTGCTGAACCAGTCAAGATCACACTTCCAAATGG
TTTGACATACGAGCAACCAACCGGTCTATTCATTAACAACAAGTTTATGAAAGCTCAAGACGGTAAGACC
TATCCCGTCGAAGATCCTTCCACTGAAAACACCGTTTGTGAGGTCTCTTCTGCCACCACTGAAGATGTTG
AATATGCTATCGAATGTGCCGACCGTGCTTTCCACGACACTGAATGGGCTACCCAAGACCCAAGAGAAAG
AGGCCGTCTACTAAGTAAGTTGGCTGACGAATTGGAAAGCCAAATTGACTTGGTTTCTTCCATTGAAGCT
TTGGACAATGGTAAAACTTTGGCCTTAGCCCGTGGGGATGTTACCATTGCAATCAACTGTCTAAGAGATG
CTGCTGCCTATGCCGACAAAGTCAACGGTAGAACAATCAACACCGGTGACGGCTACATGAACTTCACCAC
CTTAGAGCCAATCGGTGTCTGTGGTCAAATTATTCCATGGAACTTTCCAATAATGATGTTGGCTTGGAAG
ATCGCCCCAGCATTGGCCATGGGTAACGTCTGTATCTTGAAACCCGCTGCTGTCACACCTTTAAATGCCC
TATACTTTGCTTCTTTATGTAAGAAGGTTGGTATTCCAGCTGGTGTCGTCAACATCGTTCCAGGTCCTGG
TAGAACTGTTGGTGCTGCTTTGACCAACGACCCAAGAATCAGAAAGCTGGCTTTTACCGGTTCTACAGAA
GTCGGTAAGAGTGTTGCTGTCGACTCTTCTGAATCTAACTTGAAGAAAATCACTTTGGAACTAGGTGGTA
AGTCCGCCCATTTGGTCTTTGACGATGCTAACATTAAGAAGACTTTACCAAATCTAGTAAACGGTATTTT
CAAGAACGCTGGTCAAATTTGTTCCTCTGGTTCTAGAATTTACGTTCAAGAAGGTATTTACGACGAACTA
TTGGCTGCTTTCAAGGCTTACTTGGAAACCGAAATCAAAGTTGGTAATCCATTTGACAAGGCTAACTTCC
AAGGTGCTATCACTAACCGTCAACAATTCGACACAATTATGAACTACATCGATATCGGTAAGAAAGAAGG
CGCCAAGATCTTAACTGGTGGCGAAAAAGTTGGTGACAAGGGTTACTTCATCAGACCAACCGTTTTCTAC
GATGTTAATGAAGACATGAGAATTGTTAAGGAAGAAATTTTTGGACCAGTTGTCACTGTCGCAAAGTTCA
AGACTTTAGAAGAAGGTGTCGAAATGGCTAACAGCTCTGAATTCGGTCTAGGTTCTGGTATCGAAACAGA
ATCTTTGAGCACAGGTTTGAAGGTGGCCAAGATGTTGAAGGCCGGTACCGTCTGGATCAACACATACAAC
GATTTTGACTCCAGAGTTCCATTCGGTGGTGTTAAGCAATCTGGTTACGGTAGAGAAATGGGTGAAGAAG
TCTACCATGCATACACTGAAGTAAAAGCTGTCAGAATTAAGTTGTAAATCGCACGCATTCCGTTGGTAGA
TACGTTGTTGACACTTCTAAATAAGCGAATTTCTTATGATTTATGATTTTTATTATTAAATAAGTTATAA
AAAAAATAAGTGTATACAAATTTTAAAGTGACTCTTAGGTTTTAAAACGAAAATTCTTATTCTTGAGTAA
CTCTTTCCTGTAGGTCAGGTTGCTTTCTCAGGTATAGCATGAGGTCGCTCTCGAGGGGGGGCCCGGTACC
CAATTCGCCCTATAGTGAGTCGTATTACGCGCGCTCACTGGCCGTCGTTTTACAACGTCGTGACTGGGAA
AACCCTGGCGTTACCCAACTTAATCGCCTTGCAGCACATCCCCCTTTCGCCAGCTGGCGTAATAGCGAAG
AGGCCCGCACCGATCGCCCTTCCCAACAGTTGCGCAGCCTGAATGGCGAATGG
[124 nt withheld, positions 3064-3187]
C
[91 nt withheld, positions 3189-3279]
A
[49 nt withheld, positions 3281-3329]
CCTTTGACGTTGGAGTCCACGTTCTTT
[37 nt withheld, positions 3357-3393]
ACCCTATCTCGGTCTATTCTTTTGATTTATAAGGGATTTTGCCGATTTCGGCCTATTGGTTAAAAAATGA
GCTGATTTAACAAAAATTTAACGCGAATTTTAACAAAATATTAACGCTTACAATTTCCTGATGCGGTATT
TTCTCCTTACGCATCTGTGCGGTATTTCACACCGCATAGATCCGTCGAGTTCAAGAGAAAAAAAAAGAAA
AAGCAAAAAGAAAAAAGGAAAGCGCGCCTCGTTCAGAATGACACGTATAGAATGATGCATTACCTTGTCA
TCTTCAGTATCATACTGTTCGTATACATACTTACTGACATTCATAGGTATACATATATACACATGTATAT
ATATCGTATGCTGCAGCTTTAAATAATCGGTGTCACTACATAAGAACACCTTTGGTGGAGGGAACATCGT
TGGTACCATTGGGCGAGGTGGCTTCTCTTATGGCAACCGCAAGAGCCTTGAACGCACTCTCACTACGGTG
ATGATCATTCTTGCCTCGCAGACAATCAACGTGGAGGGTAATTCTGCTAGCCTCTGCAAAGCTTTCAAGA
AAATGCGGGATCATCTCGCAAGAGAGATCTCCTACTTTCTCCCTTTGCAAACCAAGTTCGACAACTGCGT
ACGGCCTGTTCGAAAGATCTACCACCGCTCTGGAAAGTGCCTCATCCAAAGGCGCAAATCCTGATCCAAA
CCTTTTTACTCCACGCACGGCCCCTAGGGCCTCTTTAAAAGCTTGACCGAGAGCAATCCCGCAGTCTTCA
GTGGTGTGATGGTCGTCTATGTGTAAGTCACCAATGCACTCAACGATTAGCGACCAGCCGGAATGCTTGG
CCAGAGCATGTATCATATGGTCCAGAAACCCTATACCTGTGTGGACGTTAATCACTTGCGATTGTGTGGC
CTGTTCTGCTACTGCTTCTGCCTCTTTTTCTGGGAAGATCGAGTGCTCTATCGCTAGGGGACCACCCTTT
AAAGAGATCGCAATCTGAATCTTGGTTTCATTTGTAATACGCTTTACTAGGGCTTTCTGCTCTGTCATCT
TTGCCTTCGTTTATCTTGCCTGCTCATTTTTTAGTATATTCTTCGAAGAAATCACATTACTTTATATAAT
GTATAATTCATTATGTGATAATGCCAATCGCTAAGAAAAAAAAAGAGTCATCCGCTAGGTGGAAAAAAAA
AAATGAAAATCATTACCGAGGCATAAAAAAATATAGAGTGTACTAGAGGAGGCCAAGAGTAATAGAAAAA
GAAAATTGCGGGAAAGGACTGTGTTATGACTTCCCTGACTAATGCCGTGTTCAAACGATACCTGGCAGTG
ACTCCTAGCGCTCACCAAGCTCTTAAAACGGGAATTTATGGTGCACTCTCAGTACAATCTGCTCTGATGC
CGCATAGTTAAGCCAGCCCCGACACCCGCCAACACCCGCTGACGCGCCCTGACGGGCTTGTCTGCTCCCG
GCATCCGCTTACAGACAAGCTGTGACCGTCTCCGGGAGCTGCATGTGTCAGAGGTTTTCACCGTCATCAC
CGAAACGCGCGAGACGAAAGGGCCTCGTGATACGCCTATTTTTATAGGTTAATGTCATGATAATAATGGT
TTCTTAGGGTCCTTTTCATCACGTGCTATAAAAATAATTATAATTTAAATTTTTTAATATAAATATATAA
ATTAAAAATAGAAAGTAAAAAAAGAAATTAAAGAAAAAATAGTTTTTGTTTTCCGAAGATGTAAAAGACT
CTAGGGGGATCGCCAACAAATACTACCTTTTATCTTGCTCTTCCTGCTCTCAGGTATTAATGCCGAATTG
TTTCATCTTGTCTGTGTAGAAGACCACACACGAAAATCCTGTGATTTTACATTTTACTTATCGTTAATCG
AATGTATATCTATTTAATCTGCTTTTCTTGTCTAATAAATATATATGTAAAGTACGCTTTTTGTTGAAAT
TTTTTAAACCTTTGTTTATTTTTTTTTCTTCATTCCGTAACTCTTCTACCTTCTTTATTTACTTTCTAAA
ATCCAAATACAAAACATAAAAATAAATAAACACAGAGTAAATTCCCAAATTATTCCATCATTAAAAGATA
CGAGGCGCGTGTAAGTTACAGGCAAGCGATCCGTCAGGTGGCACTTTTCGGGGAAATGTGCGCGGAACCC
CTATTTGTTTATTTTTCTAAATACATTCAAATATGTATCCGCTCATGAGACAATAACCCTGATAAATGCT
TCAATAATATTGAAAAAGGAAGAGTATGAGTATTCAACATTTCCGTGTCGCCCTTATTCCCTTTTTTGCG
GCATTTTGCCTTCCTGTTTTTGCTCACCCAGAAACGCTGGTGAAAGTAAAAGATGCTGAAGATCAGTTGG
GTGCACGAGTGGGTTACATCGAACTGGATCTCAACAGCGGTAAGATCCTTGAGAGTTTTCGCCCCGAAGA
ACGTTTTCCAATGATGAGCACTTTTAAAGTTCTGCTATGTGGCGCGGTATTATCCCGTATTGACGCCGGG
CAAGAGCAACTCGGTCGCCGCATACACTATTCTCAGAATGACTTGGTTGAGTACTCACCAGTCACAGAAA
AGCATCTTACGGATGGCATGACAGTAAGAGAATTATGCAGTGCTGCCATAACCATGAGTGATAACACTGC
GGCCAACTTACTTCTGACAACGATCGGAGGACCGAAGGAGCTAACCGCTTTTTTGCACAACATGGGGGAT
CATGTAACTCGCCTTGATCGTTGGGAACCGGAGCTGAATGAAGCCATACCAAACGACGAGCGTGACACCA
CGATGCCTGTAGCAATGGCAACAACGTTGCGCAAACTATTAACTGGCGAACTACTTACTCTAGCTTCCCG
GCAACAATTAATAGACTGGATGGAGGCGGATAAAGTTGCAGGACCACTTCTGCGCTCGGCCCTTCCGGCT
GGCTGGTTTATTGCTGATAAATCTGGAGCCGGTGAGCGTGGGTCTCGCGGTATCATTGCAGCACTGGGGC
CAGATGGTAAGCCCTCCCGTATCGTAGTTATCTACACGACGGGGAGTCAGGCAACTATGGATGAACGAAA
TAGACAGATCGCTGAGATAGGTGCCTCACTGATTAAGCATTGGTAACTGTCAGACCAAGTTTACTCATAT
ATACTTTAGATTGATTTAAAACTTCATTTTTAATTTAAAAGGATCTAGGTGAAGATCCTTTTTGATAATC
TCATGACCAAAATCCCTTAACGTGAGTTTTCGTTCCACTGAGCGTCAGACCCCGTAGAAAAGATCAAAGG
ATCTTCTTGAGATCCTTTTTTTCTGCGCGTAATCTGCTGCTTGCAAACAAAAAAACCACCGCTACCAGCG
GTGGTTTGTTTGCCGGATCAAGAGCTACCAACTCTTTTTCCGAAGGTAACTGGCTTCAGCAGAGCGCAGA
TACCAAATACTGTTCTTCTAGTGTAGCCGTAGTTAGGCCACCACTTCAAGAACTCTGTAGCACCGCCTAC
ATACCTCGCTCTGCTAATCCTGTTACCAGTGGCTGCTGCCAGTGGCGATAAGTCGTGTCTTACCGGGTTG
GACTCAAGACGATAGTTACCGGATAAGGCGCAGCGGTCGGGCTGAACGGGGGGTTCGTGCACACAGCCCA
GCTTGGAGCGAACGACCTACACCGAACTGAGATACCTACAGCGTGAGCTATGAGAAAGCGCCACGCTTCC
CGAAGGGAGAAAGGCGGACAGGTATCCGGTAAGCGGCAGGGTCGGAACAGGAGAGCGCACGAGGGAGCTT
CCAGGGGGAAACGCCTGGTATCTTTATAGTCCTGTCGGGTTTCGCCACCTCTGACTTGAGCGTCGATTTT
TGTGATGCTCGTCAGGGGGGCGGAGCCTATGGAAAAACGCCAGCAACGCGGCCTTTTTACGGTTCCTGGC
CTTTTGCTGGCCTTTTGCTCACATGTTCTTTCCTGCGTTATCCCCTGATTCTGTGGATAACCGTATTACC
GCCTTTGAGTGAGCTGATACCGCTCGCCGCAGCCGAACGACCGAGCGCAGCGAGTCAGTGAGCGAGGAAG
CGGAAGAGCGCCCAATACGCAAACCGCCTCTCCCCGCGCGTTGGCCGATTCATTAATGCAGCTGGCACGA
CAGGTTTCCCGACTGGAAAGCGGGCAGTGAGCGCAACGCAATTAATGTGAGTTAGCTCACTCATTAGGCA
CCCCAGGCTTTACACTTTATGCTTCCGGCTCGTATGTTGTGTGGAATTGTGAGCGGATAACAATTTCACA
Features (pLannotate 1.2.2; 22 found; start..end, strand, type, name):
     38..56      +  promoter       T3 promoter: promoter for bacteriophage T3 RNA polymerase
     74..245     -  terminator     CYC1 terminator (fragment): S. cerevisiae CYC1; transcription terminator for CYC1
   1135..2634    +  CDS            ALD6: ALDH6_YEAST - Also known as ALDH1. Experimental evidence at protein level: Swiss-Prot protein existence level 1. Cytosolic aldehyde dehydrogenase which utilizes NADP+ as the preferred coenzyme. Performs the conversion of acetaldehyde to acetate. From Saccharomyces cerevisiae (strain ATCC 204508 / S288c) (Baker's yeast).
   2685..2850    +  terminator     ADH1 terminator: S. cerevisiae ADH1; transcription terminator for the S. cerevisiae alcohol dehydrogenase 1 (ADH1) gene
   2850..2870    +  misc_feature   MCS (fragment): pBluescript multiple cloning site
   2879..2897    -  promoter       T7 promoter: promoter for bacteriophage T7 RNA polymerase
   2905..3060    +  CDS            lacZα (fragment): LacZα fragment of β-galactosidase; lacZ fragment
   3064..3492    +  rep_origin     f1 ori (sequence partly withheld): f1 bacteriophage origin of replication; arrow indicates direction of (+) strand synthesis
   3520..3571    -  misc_feature   bom (fragment): basis of mobility region from pBR322
   3779..4441    -  CDS            HIS3: imidazoleglycerol-phosphate dehydratase, required for histidine biosynthesis; S. cerevisiae HIS3; yeast auxotrophic marker
   4442..4629    -  promoter       HIS3 promoter: S. cerevisiae HIS3
   4679..4759    +  CDS            MRM1 (fragment): MRM1_YEAST - Also known as PET56 From Saccharomyces cerevisiae (strain ATCC 204508 / S288c) (Baker's yeast).
   4760..4809    -  misc_feature   bom (fragment): basis of mobility region from pBR322
   4911..4946    -  CDS            rop (fragment): Rop protein, which maintains plasmids at low copy number; rop
   5021..5524    +  misc_feature   CEN/ARS: S. cerevisiae CEN6 centromere fused to an autonomously replicating sequence
   5554..5658    +  promoter       AmpR promoter: bla
   5659..6519    +  CDS            AmpR: β-lactamase; bla; confers resistance to ampicillin, carbenicillin, and related antibiotics
   6690..7278    +  rep_origin     ori: high-copy-number ColE1/pMB1/pBR322/pUC origin of replication
   7461..7553    +  CDS            lacI (fragment): lac repressor; lacI; The lac repressor binds to the lac operator to inhibit transcription in E. coli. This inhibition can be relieved by adding lactose or isopropyl-β-D-thiogalactopyranoside (IPTG).
   7566..7587    +  protein_bind   CAP binding site: CAP binding activates transcription in the presence of cAMP. E. coli catabolite activator protein
   7602..7632    +  promoter       lac promoter: promoter for the E. coli lac operon
   7640..7656    +  protein_bind   lac operator: The lac repressor binds to the lac operator to inhibit transcription in E. coli. This inhibition can be relieved by adding lactose or isopropyl-β-D-thiogalactopyranoside (IPTG). lac repressor encoded by lacI
