[The description below was written by a language model from this plasmid's Addgene catalogue record and pLannotate feature annotations shown in this document.]
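Description:
pCfB4929 is a yeast expression plasmid built on the pRS413 shuttle backbone, a low-copy centromeric vector for Saccharomyces cerevisiae. In yeast it is maintained through a CEN6/ARS element, and in E. coli it replicates from a high-copy ColE1/pUC-type origin with ampicillin resistance (bla). An f1 origin and pBluescript-derived remnants (lac promoter/operator, lacZα fragment, flanking T3 and T7 promoters) are also present. The catalogue entry lists URA3 as the yeast selectable marker. However, the annotated sequence carries a HIS3 gene with its own promoter and no URA3, which fits the pRS413 backbone. Histidine prototrophy therefore appears to be the actual selection, and the catalogue field should be treated with caution.

The payload is the S. cerevisiae ALD6 open reading frame, which encodes the cytosolic aldehyde dehydrogenase that converts acetaldehyde to acetate with NADP+ as its preferred coenzyme, thereby generating NADPH. According to the record, ALD6 is driven by pTRX2_5xUAS, an engineered version of the TRX2 promoter with five upstream activating sequence copies, and it is terminated by the ADH1 terminator. The promoter is not annotated in the feature table, but an unannotated stretch of roughly 900 nt directly upstream of the coding sequence is where it would be expected to lie. A CYC1 terminator fragment in the opposite orientation sits further upstream, probably left over from the cloning cassette.

The associated publication describes an NADPH/NADP+ redox biosensor in yeast. This suggests the plasmid places an NADPH-producing enzyme under a redox-responsive promoter, although the record does not spell out the exact experimental role.
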