Addgene plasmid #126751: pCfB4929
Purpose: Expresses pTRX2_5xUAS-ALD6-tADH1 in yeast from plasdmid pRS413
Depositing lab: Michael Jensen. Depositing organization: Danmarks Tekniske Universitet. Publication: Engineering an NADPH/NADP(+) Redox Biosensor in Yeast. Zhang J, Sonnenschein N, Pihl TP, Pedersen KR, Jensen MK, Keasling JD. ACS Synth Biol. 2016 Dec 16;5(12):1546-1556. doi: 10.1021/acssynbio.6b00135. Epub 2016 Jul 25. PubMed 27419466.
Backbone
  Vector backbone: pRS413
  Vector type: Yeast Expression
  Selectable markers: URA3
Growth in bacteria
  Bacterial resistance: Ampicillin, 100 μg/mL
  Growth temperature: 37°C
  Growth strain: DH5alpha
  Copy number: High Copy
Gene/Insert
  Gene/Insert name: ALD6
  Species: S. cerevisiae (budding yeast)
  Promoter: pTRX2_5xUAS
  Cloning method: Ligation Independent Cloning
  Sequencing primers: 5′ AGTGCAGGU AAAACA ATGACTAAGCTACACTTTGACA; 3′ CGTGCGAU TTACAACTTAATTCTGACAGCT
Terms and licenses: Academic/Nonprofit Terms; Industry Terms: Not Available to Industry
How to cite: pCfB4929 was a gift from Michael Jensen (Addgene plasmid # 126751 ; http://n2t.net/addgene:126751 ; RRID:Addgene_126751)
